Addgene plasmid #192444: pcDNA3-mCherry-TSC2(AA,3Q)
Purpose: Encodes mCherry-tagged TSC2 isoform 5 with S939A, T1439A, K1614Q, K1615Q, R1616Q mutations to disrupt Akt phosphorylation and GAP activity.
Depositing lab: Jin Zhang. Depositing organization: University of California, San Diego (UCSD). Publication: Rheb regulates nuclear mTORC1 activity independent of farnesylation. Zhong Y, Zhou X, Guan KL, Zhang J. Cell Chem Biol. 2022 Jun 16;29(6):1037-1045.e4. doi: 10.1016/j.chembiol.2022.02.006. Epub 2022 Mar 15. PubMed 35294906.
Backbone
  Vector backbone: pcDNA3
  Backbone size w/o insert (bp): 5517
  Total vector size (bp): 11598
  Vector type: Mammalian Expression
  Selectable markers: Neomycin (select with G418)
Growth in bacteria
  Bacterial resistance: Ampicillin, 100 μg/mL
  Growth temperature: 37°C
  Growth strain: DH5alpha
  Copy number: High Copy
Gene/Insert
  Gene/Insert name: mCherry-TSC2(S939A,T1439A,K1614Q,K1615Q,R1616Q )
  Species: H. sapiens (human)
  Insert size (bp): 6081
  Mutation: TSC2 Ser 939 and Thr 1439 (equivalent to 1462 in isoform 1) mutated to Ala; Lys 1614, Lys 1615, and Arg 1616 mutated to Gln.
  Entrez Gene: TSC2 (a.k.a. LAM, PPP1R160, TSC4)
  Promoter: CMV
  Tag / fusion protein: 6xHIS - T7 tag (gene 10 leader) - Xpress (TM) tag (N terminal on backbone); mCherry (N terminal on insert)
  Cloning method: Gibson Cloning
  Sequencing primers: 5′ CMV forward; 3′ BGH reverse
Terms and licenses: Academic/Nonprofit Terms; Industry Terms: Not Available to Industry
How to cite: pcDNA3-mCherry-TSC2(AA,3Q) was a gift from Jin Zhang (Addgene plasmid # 192444 ; http://n2t.net/addgene:192444 ; RRID:Addgene_192444)
