[The description below was written by a language model from this plasmid's Addgene catalogue record and pLannotate feature annotations shown in this document.]
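Description:
pcDNA3-mCherry-TSC2(AA,3Q) is a mammalian expression plasmid of about 11.6 kb built on the pcDNA3 backbone. It is propagated in E. coli through a high-copy ColE1/pUC-type origin with ampicillin selection (AmpR under its own bla promoter). It also carries an f1 origin. For selection in mammalian cells, an SV40 early promoter drives a neomycin phosphotransferase gene terminated by an SV40 poly(A) signal, which confers G418 resistance. The short HIV-1 LTR, capTEV, ble, lacI and lac operator fragments in the feature table appear to be partial matches from automated annotation, not functional elements. The capTEV hit most likely corresponds to the 6xHis tag listed in the catalogue entry.

The payload, assembled by Gibson cloning, is a single open reading frame transcribed from the CMV immediate-early enhancer/promoter and terminated by the bovine growth hormone poly(A) signal. T7 and SP6 phage promoters flank the cassette. The reading frame starts with a backbone-derived N-terminal leader consisting of 6xHis, the T7 gene 10 leader tag and the Xpress epitope with its enterokinase site. The red fluorescent protein mCherry follows, and then human TSC2 isoform 5.

TSC2 normally acts with TSC1 as a GTPase-activating protein for Rheb and so restrains mTORC1 signalling. This variant carries S939A and T1439A, the latter equivalent to T1462 in isoform 1, which the record says disrupt Akt phosphorylation. It also carries K1614Q, K1615Q and R1616Q, which are intended to abolish GAP activity. The construct therefore expresses a fluorescently trackable TSC2 that is both Akt-insensitive and GAP-deficient. It is suited to use as a mutant comparator in studies of Rheb and mTORC1 regulation in transfected mammalian cells.
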