Features (pLannotate 1.2.2; 25 found; start..end, strand, type, name):
     28..80      -  misc_feature   bom (fragment): basis of mobility region from pBR322
    235..614     +  enhancer       CMV enhancer: human cytomegalovirus immediate early enhancer
    615..818     +  promoter       CMV promoter: human cytomegalovirus (CMV) immediate early promoter
    814..847     +  LTR            5' LTR (truncated) (fragment): truncated 5' long terminal repeat (LTR) from HIV-1
    863..881     +  promoter       T7 promoter: promoter for bacteriophage T7 RNA polymerase
    922..942     +  CDS            capTEV™ (fragment): composite tag for in vivo biotinylation, TEV protease cleavage, and 6xHis tagging
    943..975     +  CDS            T7 tag (gene 10 leader): leader peptide from bacteriophage T7 gene 10 promotes efficient translation in E. coli
    979..1002    +  CDS            Xpress™ tag: Xpress™ epitope tag, including an enterokinase recognition and cleavage site
   1009..1716    +  CDS            mCherry: mCherry is a basic (constitutively fluorescent) red fluorescent protein published in 2004, derived from Discosoma sp.. It is reported to be a very rapidly-maturing monomer with low acid sensitivity.
   1738..7086    +  CDS            TSC2: TSC2_HUMAN - Also known as TSC4. Experimental evidence at protein level: Swiss-Prot protein existence level 1. In complex with TSC1, this tumor suppressor inhibits the nutrient-mediated or growth factor-stimulated phosphorylation of S6K1 and EIF4EBP1 by negatively regulating mTORC1 signaling (PubMed:12271141, PubMed:28215400). Acts as a GTPase-activating protein (GAP) for the small GTPase RHEB, a direct activator of the protein kinase activity of mTORC1 (PubMed:15340059). May also play a role in microtubule-mediated protein transport (By similarity). Also stimulates the intrinsic GTPase activi
   7150..7168    -  promoter       SP6 promoter: promoter for bacteriophage SP6 RNA polymerase
   7194..7418    +  polyA_signal   bGH poly(A) signal: bovine growth hormone polyadenylation signal
   7422..7443    +  promoter       SV40 promoter (fragment): SV40 enhancer and early promoter
   7464..7892    +  rep_origin     f1 ori (sequence partly withheld): f1 bacteriophage origin of replication; arrow indicates direction of (+) strand synthesis
   7906..8235    +  promoter       SV40 promoter: SV40 enhancer and early promoter
   8302..9093    +  CDS            neo: KKA2_KLEPN - Also known as kan, nptII. Experimental evidence at protein level: Swiss-Prot protein existence level 1. Resistance to kanamycin, neomycin, paromomycin, ribostamycin, butirosin and gentamicin B. From Klebsiella pneumoniae.
   9117..9275    +  CDS            ble (fragment): BLE_KLEPN - Experimental evidence at protein level: Swiss-Prot protein existence level 1. Binding protein with a strong affinity to the bleomycin family of antibiotics. Binds to CL990; an antimitotic-antibiotic compound. From Klebsiella pneumoniae.
   9270..9391    +  polyA_signal   SV40 poly(A) signal: SV40 polyadenylation signal
   9462..9484    -  protein_bind   lac operator (fragment): The lac repressor binds to the lac operator to inhibit transcription in E. coli. This inhibition can be relieved by adding lactose or isopropyl-β-D-thiogalactopyranoside (IPTG). lac repressor encoded by lacI
   9488..9518    -  promoter       lac promoter: promoter for the E. coli lac operon
   9533..9554    -  protein_bind   CAP binding site: CAP binding activates transcription in the presence of cAMP. E. coli catabolite activator protein
   9567..9659    -  CDS            lacI (fragment): lac repressor; lacI; The lac repressor binds to the lac operator to inhibit transcription in E. coli. This inhibition can be relieved by adding lactose or isopropyl-β-D-thiogalactopyranoside (IPTG).
   9842..10430   -  rep_origin     ori: high-copy-number ColE1/pMB1/pBR322/pUC origin of replication
  10601..11461   -  CDS            AmpR: β-lactamase; bla; confers resistance to ampicillin, carbenicillin, and related antibiotics
  11462..11566   -  promoter       AmpR promoter: bla
>Addgene plasmid #192444 | pcDNA3-mCherry-TSC2(AA,3Q) | addgene full sequence | sequence record 379131 | Addgene NGS Result
GACGGATCGGGAGATCTCCCGATCCCCTATGGTGCACTCTCAGTACAATCTGCTCTGATGCCGCATAGTT
AAGCCAGTATCTGCTCCCTGCTTGTGTGTTGGAGGTCGCTGAGTAGTGCGCGAGCAAAATTTAAGCTACA
ACAAGGCAAGGCTTGACCGACAATTGCATGAAGAATCTGCTTAGGGTTAGGCGTTTTGCGCTGCTTCGCG
ATGTACGGGCCAGATATACGCGTTGACATTGATTATTGACTAGTTATTAATAGTAATCAATTACGGGGTC
ATTAGTTCATAGCCCATATATGGAGTTCCGCGTTACATAACTTACGGTAAATGGCCCGCCTGGCTGACCG
CCCAACGACCCCCGCCCATTGACGTCAATAATGACGTATGTTCCCATAGTAACGCCAATAGGGACTTTCC
ATTGACGTCAATGGGTGGAGTATTTACGGTAAACTGCCCACTTGGCAGTACATCAAGTGTATCATATGCC
AAGTACGCCCCCTATTGACGTCAATGACGGTAAATGGCCCGCCTGGCATTATGCCCAGTACATGACCTTA
TGGGACTTTCCTACTTGGCAGTACATCTACGTATTAGTCATCGCTATTACCATGGTGATGCGGTTTTGGC
AGTACATCAATGGGCGTGGATAGCGGTTTGACTCACGGGGATTTCCAAGTCTCCACCCCATTGACGTCAA
TGGGAGTTTGTTTTGGCACCAAAATCAACGGGACTTTCCAAAATGTCGTAACAACTCCGCCCCATTGACG
CAAATGGGCGGTAGGCGTGTACGGTGGGAGGTCTATATAAGCAGAGCTCTCTGGCTAACTAGAGAACCCA
CTGCTTACTGGCTTATCGAAATTAATACGACTCACTATAGGGAGACCCAAGCTTGCGGCCGCCACCATGG
TGCGGGGTTCTCATCATCATCATCATCATGGTATGGCTAGCATGACTGGTGGACAGCAAATGGGTCGGGA
TCTGTACGACGATGACGATAAGGATCCCATGGTGAGCAAGGGCGAGGAGGATAACATGGCCATCATCAAG
GAGTTCATGCGCTTCAAGGTGCACATGGAGGGCTCCGTGAACGGCCACGAGTTCGAGATCGAGGGCGAGG
GCGAGGGCCGCCCCTACGAGGGCACCCAGACCGCCAAGCTGAAGGTGACCAAGGGTGGCCCCCTGCCCTT
CGCCTGGGACATCCTGTCCCCTCAGTTCATGTACGGCTCCAAGGCCTACGTGAAGCACCCCGCCGACATC
CCCGACTACTTGAAGCTGTCCTTCCCCGAGGGCTTCAAGTGGGAGCGCGTGATGAACTTCGAGGACGGCG
GCGTGGTGACCGTGACCCAGGACTCCTCCCTGCAGGACGGCGAGTTCATCTACAAGGTGAAGCTGCGCGG
CACCAACTTCCCCTCCGACGGCCCCGTAATGCAGAAGAAGACCATGGGCTGGGAGGCCTCCTCCGAGCGG
ATGTACCCCGAGGACGGCGCCCTGAAGGGCGAGATCAAGCAGAGGCTGAAGCTGAAGGACGGCGGCCACT
ACGACGCTGAGGTCAAGACCACCTACAAGGCCAAGAAGCCCGTGCAGCTGCCCGGCGCCTACAACGTCAA
CATCAAGTTGGACATCACCTCCCACAACGAGGACTACACCATCGTGGAACAGTACGAACGCGCCGAGGGC
CGCCACTCCACCGGCGGCATGGACGAGCTGTACAAGCGCATGCATGCAAGGGATCCAGCCAAACCAACAA
GCAAAGATTCAGGCTTGAAGGAGAAGTTTAAGATTCTGTTGGGACTGGGAACACCGAGGCCAAATCCCAG
GTCTGCAGAGGGTAAACAGACGGAGTTTATCATCACCGCGGAAATACTGAGAGAACTGAGCATGGAATGT
GGCCTCAACAATCGCATCCGGATGATAGGGCAGATTTGTGAAGTCGCAAAAACCAAGAAATTTGAAGAGC
ACGCAGTGGAAGCACTCTGGAAGGCGGTCGCGGATCTGTTGCAGCCGGAGCGGCCGCTGGAGGCCCGGCA
CGCGGTGCTGGCTCTGCTGAAGGCCATCGTGCAGGGGCAGGGCGAGCGTTTGGGGGTCCTCAGAGCCCTC
TTCTTTAAGGTCATCAAGGATTACCCTTCCAACGAAGACCTTCACGAAAGGCTGGAGGTTTTCAAGGCCC
TCACAGACAATGGGAGACACATCACCTACTTGGAGGAAGAGCTGGCTGACTTTGTCCTGCAGTGGATGGA
TGTTGGCTTGTCCTCGGAATTCCTTCTGGTGCTGGTGAACTTGGTCAAATTCAATAGCTGTTACCTCGAC
GAGTACATCGCAAGGATGGTTCAGATGATCTGTCTGCTGTGCGTCCGGACCGCGTCCTCTGTGGACATAG
AGGTCTCCCTGCAGGTGCTGGACGCCGTGGTCTGCTACAACTGCCTGCCGGCTGAGAGCCTCCCGCTGTT
CATCGTTACCCTCTGTCGCACCATCAACGTCAAGGAGCTCTGCGAGCCTTGCTGGAAGCTGATGCGGAAC
CTCCTTGGCACCCACCTGGGCCACAGCGCCATCTACAACATGTGCCACCTCATGGAGGACAGAGCCTACA
TGGAGGACGCGCCCCTGCTGAGAGGAGCCGTGTTTTTTGTGGGCATGGCTCTCTGGGGAGCCCACCGGCT
CTATTCTCTCAGGAACTCGCCGACATCTGTGTTGCCATCATTTTACCAGGCCATGGCATGTCCGAACGAG
GTGGTGTCCTATGAGATCGTCCTGTCCATCACCAGGCTCATCAAGAAGTATAGGAAGGAGCTCCAGGTGG
TGGCGTGGGACATTCTGCTGAACATCATCGAACGGCTCCTTCAGCAGCTCCAGACCTTGGACAGCCCGGA
GCTCAGGACCATCGTCCATGACCTGTTGACCACGGTGGAGGAGCTGTGTGACCAGAACGAGTTCCACGGG
TCTCAGGAGAGATACTTTGAACTGGTGGAGAGATGTGCGGACCAGAGGCCTGAGTCCTCCCTCCTGAACC
TGATCTCCTATAGAGCGCAGTCCATCCACCCGGCCAAGGACGGCTGGATTCAGAACCTGCAGGCGCTGAT
GGAGAGATTCTTCAGGAGCGAGTCCCGAGGCGCCGTGCGCATCAAGGTGCTGGACGTGCTGTCCTTTGTG
CTGCTCATCAACAGGCAGTTCTATGAGGAGGAGCTGATTAACTCAGTGGTCATCTCGCAGCTCTCCCACA
TCCCCGAGGATAAAGACCACCAGGTCCGAAAGCTGGCCACCCAGTTGCTGGTGGACCTGGCAGAGGGCTG
CCACACACACCACTTCAACAGCCTGCTGGACATCATCGAGAAGGTGATGGCCCGCTCCCTCTCCCCACCC
CCGGAGCTGGAAGAAAGGGATGTGGCCGCATACTCGGCCTCCTTGGAGGATGTGAAGACAGCCGTCCTGG
GGCTTCTGGTCATCCTTCAGACCAAGCTGTACACCCTGCCTGCAAGCCACGCCACGCGTGTGTATGAGAT
GCTGGTCAGCCACATTCAGCTCCACTACAAGCACAGCTACACCCTGCCAATCGCGAGCAGCATCCGGCTG
CAGGCCTTTGACTTCCTGTTGCTGCTGCGGGCCGACTCACTGCACCGCCTGGGCCTGCCCAACAAGGATG
GAGTCGTGCGGTTCAGCCCCTACTGCGTCTGCGACTACATGGAGCCAGAGAGAGGCTCTGAGAAGAAGAC
CAGCGGCCCCCTTTCTCCTCCCACAGGGCCTCCTGGCCCGGCGCCTGCAGGCCCCGCCGTGCGGCTGGGG
TCCGTGCCCTACTCCCTGCTCTTCCGCGTCCTGCTGCAGTGCTTGAAGCAGGAGTCTGACTGGAAGGTGC
TGAAGCTGGTTCTGGGCAGGCTGCCTGAGTCCCTGCGCTATAAAGTGCTCATCTTTACTTCCCCTTGCAG
TGTGGACCAGCTGTGCTCTGCTCTCTGCTCCATGCTTTCAGGCCCAAAGACACTGGAGCGGCTCCGAGGC
GCCCCAGAAGGCTTCTCCAGAACTGACTTGCACCTGGCCGTGGTTCCAGTGCTGACAGCATTAATCTCTT
ACCATAACTACCTGGACAAAACCAAACAGCGCGAGATGGTCTACTGCCTGGAGCAGGGCCTCATCCACCG
CTGTGCCAGCCAGTGCGTCGTGGCCTTGTCCATCTGCAGCGTGGAGATGCCTGACATCATCATCAAGGCG
CTGCCTGTTCTGGTGGTGAAGCTCACGCACATCTCAGCCACAGCCAGCATGGCCGTCCCACTGCTGGAGT
TCCTGTCCACTCTGGCCAGGCTGCCGCACCTCTACAGGAACTTTGCCGCGGAGCAGTATGCCAGTGTGTT
CGCCATCTCCCTGCCGTACACCAACCCCTCCAAGTTTAATCAGTACATCGTGTGTCTGGCCCATCACGTC
ATAGCCATGTGGTTCATCAGGTGCCGCCTGCCCTTCCGGAAGGATTTTGTCCCTTTCATCACTAAGGGCC
TGCGGTCCAATGTCCTCTTGTCTTTTGATGACACCCCCGAGAAGGACAGCTTCAGGGCCCGGAGTACTGC
TCTCAACGAGAGACCCAAGAGTCTGAGGATAGCCAGACCCCCCAAACAAGGCTTGAATAACTCTCCACCC
GTGAAAGAATTCAAGGAGAGCTCTGCAGCCGAGGCCTTCCGGTGCCGCAGCATCAGTGTGTCTGAACATG
TGGTCCGCAGCAGGATACAGACGTCCCTCACCAGTGCCAGCTTGGGGTCTGCAGATGAGAACTCCGTGGC
CCAGGCTGACGATAGCCTGAAAAACCTCCACCTGGAGCTCACGGAAACCTGTCTGGACATGATGGCTCGA
TACGTCTTCTCCAACTTCACGGCTGTCCCGAAGAGGTCTCCTGTGGGCGAGTTCCTCCTAGCGGGTGGCA
GGACCAAAACCTGGCTGGTTGGGAACAAGCTTGTCACTGTGACGACAAGCGTGGGAACCGGGACCCGGTC
GTTACTAGGCCTGGACTCGGGGGAGCTGCAGTCCGGCCCGGAGTCGAGCTCCAGCCCCGGGGTGCATGTA
AGACAGACCAAGGAGGCGCCGGCCAAGCTGGAGTCCCAGGCTGGGCAGCAGGTGTCCCGTGGGGCCCGGG
ATCGGGTCCGTTCCATGTCGGGGGGCCATGGTCTTCGAGTTGGCGCCCTGGACGTGCCGGCCTCCCAGTT
CCTGGGCAGTGCCACTTCTCCAGGACCACGGACTGCACCAGCCGCGAAACCTGAGAAGGCCTCAGCTGGC
ACCCGGGTTCCTGTGCAGGAGAAGACGAACCTGGCGGCCTATGTGCCCCTGCTGACCCAGGGCTGGGCGG
AGATCCTGGTCCGGAGGCCCACAGGGAACACCAGCTGGCTGATGAGCCTGGAGAACCCGCTCAGCCCTTT
CTCCTCGGACATCAACAACATGCCCCTGCAGGAGCTGTCTAACGCCCTCATGGCGGCTGAGCGCTTCAAG
GAGCACCGGGACACAGCCCTGTACAAGTCACTGTCGGTGCCGGCAGCCAGCACGGCCAAACCCCCTCCTC
TGCCTCGCTCCAACACAGACTCCGCCGTGGTCATGGAGGAGGGAAGTCCGGGCGAGGTTCCTGTGCTGGT
GGAGCCCCCAGGGTTGGAGGACGTTGAGGCAGCGCTAGGCATGGACAGGCGCACGGATGCCTACAGCAGG
TCGTCCTCAGTCTCCAGCCAGGAGGAGAAGTCGCTCCACGCGGAGGAGCTGGTTGGCAGGGGCATCCCCA
TCGAGCGAGTCGTCTCCTCGGAGGGTGGCCGGCCCTCTGTGGACCTCTCCTTCCAGCCCTCGCAGCCCCT
GAGCAAGTCCAGCTCCTCTCCCGAGCTGCAGACTCTGCAGGACATCCTCGGGGACCCTGGGGACAAGGCC
GACGTGGGCCGGCTGAGCCCTGAGGTTAAGGCCCGGTCACAGTCAGGGACCCTGGACGGGGAAAGTGCTG
CCTGGTCGGCCTCGGGCGAAGACAGTCGGGGCCAGCCCGAGGGTCCCTTGCCTTCCAGCTCCCCCCGCTC
GCCCAGTGGCCTCCGGCCCCGAGGTTACGCGATCTCCGACTCGGCCCCATCACGCAGGGGCAAGAGAGTA
GAGAGGGACGCCTTAAAGAGCAGAGCCACAGCCTCCAATGCAGAGAAAGTGCCAGGCATCAACCCCAGTT
TCGTGTTCCTGCAGCTCTACCATTCCCCCTTCTTTGGCGACGAGTCAAACAAGCCAATCCTGCTGCCCAA
TGAGTCACAGTCCTTTGAGCGGTCGGTGCAGCTCCTCGACCAGATCCCATCATACGACACCCACAAGATC
GCCGTCCTGTATGTTGGAGAAGGCCAGAGCAACAGCGAGCTCGCCATCCTGTCCAATGAGCATGGCTCCT
ACAGGTACACGGAGTTCCTGACGGGCCTGGGCCGGCTCATCGAGCTGAAGGACTGCCAGCCGGACAAGGT
GTACCTGGGAGGCCTGGACGTGTGTGGTGAGGACGGCCAGTTCACCTACTGCTGGCACGATGACATCATG
CAAGCCGTCTTCCACATCGCCACCCTGATGCCCACCAAGGACGTGGACAAGCACCGCTGCGACCAGCAGC
AGCACCTGGGCAACGACTTTGTGTCCATTGTCTACAATGACTCCGGTGAGGACTTCAAGCTTGGCACCAT
CAAGGGCCAGTTCAACTTTGTCCACGTGATCGTCACCCCGCTGGACTACGAGTGCAACCTGGTGTCCCTG
CAGTGCAGGAAAGACATGGAGGGCCTTGTGGACACCAGCGTGGCCAAGATCGTGTCTGACCGCAACCTGC
CCTTCGTGGCCCGCCAGATGGCCCTGCACGCAAATATGGCCTCACAGGTGCATCATAGCCGCTCCAACCC
CACCGATATCTACCCCTCCAAGTGGATTGCCCGGCTCCGCCACATCAAGCGGCTCCGCCAGCGGATCTGC
GAGGAAGCCGCCTACTCCAACCCCAGCCTACCTCTGGTGCACCCTCCGTCCCATAGCAAAGCCCCTGCAC
AGACTCCAGCCGAGCCCACACCTGGCTATGAGGTGGGCCAGCGGAAGCGCCTCATCTCCTCGGTGGAGGA
CTTCACCGAGTTTGTGTAAGAATTCTGCAGATATCCATCACACTGGCGGCCGCTCGAGCATGCATCTAGA
GGGCCCTATTCTATAGTGTCACCTAAATGCTAGAGCTCGCTGATCAGCCTCGACTGTGCCTTCTAGTTGC
CAGCCATCTGTTGTTTGCCCCTCCCCCGTGCCTTCCTTGACCCTGGAAGGTGCCACTCCCACTGTCCTTT
CCTAATAAAATGAGGAAATTGCATCGCATTGTCTGAGTAGGTGTCATTCTATTCTGGGGGGTGGGGTGGG
GCAGGACAGCAAGGGGGAGGATTGGGAAGACAATAGCAGGCATGCTGGGGATGCGGTGGGCTCTATGGCT
TCTGAGGCGGAAAGAACCAGCTGGGGCTCTAGGGGGTATCCCC
[124 nt withheld, positions 7464-7587]
C
[91 nt withheld, positions 7589-7679]
A
[49 nt withheld, positions 7681-7729]
CCTTTGACGTTGGAGTCCACGTTCTTT
[37 nt withheld, positions 7757-7793]
ACCCTATCTCGGTCTATTCTTTTGATTTATAAGGGATTTTGCCGATTTCGGCCTATTGGTTAAAAAATGA
GCTGATTTAACAAAAATTTAACGCGAATTAATTCTGTGGAATGTGTGTCAGTTAGGGTGTGGAAAGTCCC
CAGGCTCCCCAGCAGGCAGAAGTATGCAAAGCATGCATCTCAATTAGTCAGCAACCAGGTGTGGAAAGTC
CCCAGGCTCCCCAGCAGGCAGAAGTATGCAAAGCATGCATCTCAATTAGTCAGCAACCATAGTCCCGCCC
CTAACTCCGCCCATCCCGCCCCTAACTCCGCCCAGTTCCGCCCATTCTCCGCCCCATGGCTGACTAATTT
TTTTTATTTATGCAGAGGCCGAGGCCGCCTCTGCCTCTGAGCTATTCCAGAAGTAGTGAGGAGGCTTTTT
TGGAGGCCTAGGCTTTTGCAAAAAGCTCCCGGGAGCTTGTATATCCATTTTCGGATCTGATCAAGAGACA
GGATGAGGATCGTTTCGCATGATTGAACAAGATGGATTGCACGCAGGTTCTCCGGCCGCTTGGGTGGAGA
GGCTATTCGGCTATGACTGGGCACAACAGACAATCGGCTGCTCTGATGCCGCCGTGTTCCGGCTGTCAGC
GCAGGGGCGCCCGGTTCTTTTTGTCAAGACCGACCTGTCCGGTGCCCTGAATGAACTGCAGGACGAGGCA
GCGCGGCTATCGTGGCTGGCCACGACGGGCGTTCCTTGCGCAGCTGTGCTCGACGTTGTCACTGAAGCGG
GAAGGGACTGGCTGCTATTGGGCGAAGTGCCGGGGCAGGATCTCCTGTCATCTCACCTTGCTCCTGCCGA
GAAAGTATCCATCATGGCTGATGCAATGCGGCGGCTGCATACGCTTGATCCGGCTACCTGCCCATTCGAC
CACCAAGCGAAACATCGCATCGAGCGAGCACGTACTCGGATGGAAGCCGGTCTTGTCGATCAGGATGATC
TGGACGAAGAGCATCAGGGGCTCGCGCCAGCCGAACTGTTCGCCAGGCTCAAGGCGCGCATGCCCGACGG
CGAGGATCTCGTCGTGACCCATGGCGATGCCTGCTTGCCGAATATCATGGTGGAAAATGGCCGCTTTTCT
GGATTCATCGACTGTGGCCGGCTGGGTGTGGCGGACCGCTATCAGGACATAGCGTTGGCTACCCGTGATA
TTGCTGAAGAGCTTGGCGGCGAATGGGCTGACCGCTTCCTCGTGCTTTACGGTATCGCCGCTCCCGATTC
GCAGCGCATCGCCTTCTATCGCCTTCTTGACGAGTTCTTCTGAGCGGGACTCTGGGGTTCGAAATGACCG
ACCAAGCGACGCCCAACCTGCCATCACGAGATTTCGATTCCACCGCCGCCTTCTATGAAAGGTTGGGCTT
CGGAATCGTTTTCCGGGACGCCGGCTGGATGATCCTCCAGCGCGGGGATCTCATGCTGGAGTTCTTCGCC
CACCCCAACTTGTTTATTGCAGCTTATAATGGTTACAAATAAAGCAATAGCATCACAAATTTCACAAATA
AAGCATTTTTTTCACTGCATTCTAGTTGTGGTTTGTCCAAACTCATCAATGTATCTTATCATGTCTGTAT
ACCGTCGACCTCTAGCTAGAGCTTGGCGTAATCATGGTCATAGCTGTTTCCTGTGTGAAATTGTTATCCG
CTCACAATTCCACACAACATACGAGCCGGAAGCATAAAGTGTAAAGCCTGGGGTGCCTAATGAGTGAGCT
AACTCACATTAATTGCGTTGCGCTCACTGCCCGCTTTCCAGTCGGGAAACCTGTCGTGCCAGCTGCATTA
ATGAATCGGCCAACGCGCGGGGAGAGGCGGTTTGCGTATTGGGCGCTCTTCCGCTTCCTCGCTCACTGAC
TCGCTGCGCTCGGTCGTTCGGCTGCGGCGAGCGGTATCAGCTCACTCAAAGGCGGTAATACGGTTATCCA
CAGAATCAGGGGATAACGCAGGAAAGAACATGTGAGCAAAAGGCCAGCAAAAGGCCAGGAACCGTAAAAA
GGCCGCGTTGCTGGCGTTTTTCCATAGGCTCCGCCCCCCTGACGAGCATCACAAAAATCGACGCTCAAGT
CAGAGGTGGCGAAACCCGACAGGACTATAAAGATACCAGGCGTTTCCCCCTGGAAGCTCCCTCGTGCGCT
CTCCTGTTCCGACCCTGCCGCTTACCGGATACCTGTCCGCCTTTCTCCCTTCGGGAAGCGTGGCGCTTTC
TCATAGCTCACGCTGTAGGTATCTCAGTTCGGTGTAGGTCGTTCGCTCCAAGCTGGGCTGTGTGCACGAA
CCCCCCGTTCAGCCCGACCGCTGCGCCTTATCCGGTAACTATCGTCTTGAGTCCAACCCGGTAAGACACG
ACTTATCGCCACTGGCAGCAGCCACTGGTAACAGGATTAGCAGAGCGAGGTATGTAGGCGGTGCTACAGA
GTTCTTGAAGTGGTGGCCTAACTACGGCTACACTAGAAGAACAGTATTTGGTATCTGCGCTCTGCTGAAG
CCAGTTACCTTCGGAAAAAGAGTTGGTAGCTCTTGATCCGGCAAACAAACCACCGCTGGTAGCGGTGGTT
TTTTTGTTTGCAAGCAGCAGATTACGCGCAGAAAAAAAGGATCTCAAGAAGATCCTTTGATCTTTTCTAC
GGGGTCTGACGCTCAGTGGAACGAAAACTCACGTTAAGGGATTTTGGTCATGAGATTATCAAAAAGGATC
TTCACCTAGATCCTTTTAAATTAAAAATGAAGTTTTAAATCAATCTAAAGTATATATGAGTAAACTTGGT
CTGACAGTTACCAATGCTTAATCAGTGAGGCACCTATCTCAGCGATCTGTCTATTTCGTTCATCCATAGT
TGCCTGACTCCCCGTCGTGTAGATAACTACGATACGGGAGGGCTTACCATCTGGCCCCAGTGCTGCAATG
ATACCGCGAGACCCACGCTCACCGGCTCCAGATTTATCAGCAATAAACCAGCCAGCCGGAAGGGCCGAGC
GCAGAAGTGGTCCTGCAACTTTATCCGCCTCCATCCAGTCTATTAATTGTTGCCGGGAAGCTAGAGTAAG
TAGTTCGCCAGTTAATAGTTTGCGCAACGTTGTTGCCATTGCTACAGGCATCGTGGTGTCACGCTCGTCG
TTTGGTATGGCTTCATTCAGCTCCGGTTCCCAACGATCAAGGCGAGTTACATGATCCCCCATGTTGTGCA
AAAAAGCGGTTAGCTCCTTCGGTCCTCCGATCGTTGTCAGAAGTAAGTTGGCCGCAGTGTTATCACTCAT
GGTTATGGCAGCACTGCATAATTCTCTTACTGTCATGCCATCCGTAAGATGCTTTTCTGTGACTGGTGAG
TACTCAACCAAGTCATTCTGAGAATAGTGTATGCGGCGACCGAGTTGCTCTTGCCCGGCGTCAATACGGG
ATAATACCGCGCCACATAGCAGAACTTTAAAAGTGCTCATCATTGGAAAACGTTCTTCGGGGCGAAAACT
CTCAAGGATCTTACCGCTGTTGAGATCCAGTTCGATGTAACCCACTCGTGCACCCAACTGATCTTCAGCA
TCTTTTACTTTCACCAGCGTTTCTGGGTGAGCAAAAACAGGAAGGCAAAATGCCGCAAAAAAGGGAATAA
GGGCGACACGGAAATGTTGAATACTCATACTCTTCCTTTTTCAATATTATTGAAGCATTTATCAGGGTTA
TTGTCTCATGAGCGGATACATATTTGAATGTATTTAGAAAAATAAACAAATAGGGGTTCCGCGCACATTT
CCCCGAAAAGTGCCACCTGACGTC
